Addgene plasmid #141641: TFORF0544
Purpose: Lentiviral vector for overexpressing the ZFAT transcription factor ORF with a unique 24-bp barcode. Barcodes facilitate identification of transcription factors in pooled screens.
Depositing lab: Feng Zhang. Depositing organization: Broad Institute. Publication: A transcription factor atlas of directed differentiation. Joung J, Ma S, Tay T, Geiger-Schuller KR, Kirchgatterer PC, Verdine VK, Guo B, Arias-Garcia MA, Allen WE, Singh A, Kuksenko O, Abudayyeh OO, Gootenberg JS, Fu Z, Macrae RK, Buenrostro JD, Regev A, Zhang F. Cell. 2023 Jan 5;186(1):209-229.e26. doi: 10.1016/j.cell.2022.11.026. PubMed 36608654.
Backbone
  Vector backbone: pLX_TRC317
  Backbone manufacturer: Broad Institute Genetic Perturbation Platform
  Backbone size w/o insert (bp): 8264
  Vector type: Mammalian Expression, Lentiviral
  Selectable markers: Puromycin
Growth in bacteria
  Bacterial resistance: Ampicillin, 100 μg/mL
  Growth temperature: 37°C
  Growth strain: NEB Stable
  Copy number: High Copy
Gene/Insert
  Gene/Insert name: ZFAT
  Species: H. sapiens (human)
  Insert size (bp): 3572
  Entrez Gene: ZFAT (a.k.a. AITD3, ZFAT1, ZNF406, KIAA1485, MGC126815, MGC126817)
  Promoter: EF1a
  Cloning method: Unknown
  Sequencing primers: 5′ GGGTGGAGACTGAAGTTAGGCCAG; 3′ CACATAGCGTAAAAGGAGCAACATAG
Terms and licenses: Academic/Nonprofit Terms; Industry Terms: Not Available to Industry
Depositor comments: XM_011517206,ENST00000429442 . The transcription factor ORF portion of this plasmid was synthesized by Genewiz. Please test multiple small colonies in case of plasmid recombination. To make this collection available in a timely manner, a portion of this collection was not fully sequenced by Addgene. If an Addgene verified full plasmid sequence is not available, please contact us prior to placing an order to request the full sequence.
How to cite: TFORF0544 was a gift from Feng Zhang (Addgene plasmid # 141641 ; http://n2t.net/addgene:141641 ; RRID:Addgene_141641)
