[The description below was written by a language model from this plasmid's Addgene catalogue record and pLannotate feature annotations shown in this document.]
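Description:
TFORF0544 is a lentiviral mammalian expression plasmid built on the pLX_TRC317 backbone for overexpressing the human transcription factor ZFAT (also known as ZFAT1 or ZNF406). It belongs to a barcoded transcription factor ORF collection, in which each construct carries a unique 24-bp barcode so that individual factors can be identified in pooled screens. The barcode is not annotated as a separate feature in the table, so its position is not stated. In bacteria the plasmid is maintained through a high-copy ColE1/pUC-type origin and selected with ampicillin via β-lactamase. An f1 origin and remnants of a lac/lacZα cloning region flanked by T7 and T3 promoters are also present. The depositor notes that the plasmid may recombine, as LTR-containing vectors often do.

The viral portion has a third-generation, self-inactivating layout. An RSV promoter drives a truncated HIV-1 5' LTR, followed by the Ψ packaging signal with a gag fragment, the Rev response element for Rev-dependent nuclear export of the genomic RNA, a cPPT/CTS element and a ΔU3 3' LTR that disables LTR promoter activity after integration. An SV40 poly(A) signal lies downstream. Within the provirus, an SV40 early promoter/origin drives puromycin N-acetyltransferase for selecting transduced cells. A separate EF-1α promoter drives the synthesized ZFAT ORF, which is followed by a WPRE that enhances transcript stability and expression. Short annotated hits to the U6 promoter and SV40 small t antigen are probably fragmentary sequence matches rather than functional units. The construct is used to make lentivirus for stable ZFAT overexpression, alone or in pooled screens such as directed-differentiation studies.
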