Features (pLannotate 1.2.2; 31 found; start..end, strand, type, name):
      5..231     +  promoter       RSV promoter: Rous sarcoma virus enhancer/promoter
    232..412     +  LTR            5' LTR (truncated): truncated 5' long terminal repeat (LTR) from HIV-1
    459..584     +  misc_feature   HIV-1 Ψ: packaging signal of human immunodeficiency virus type 1
    568..931     +  CDS            HIV-1 gag (fragment): gag protein from human immunodeficiency virus 1; gag
   1077..1310    +  misc_feature   RRE: The Rev response element (RRE) of HIV-1 allows for Rev-dependent mRNA export from the nucleus to the cytoplasm.
   1687..1713    +  CDS            Rev (fragment): human immunodeficiency virus 1 (HIV-1) Rev protein; rev; enhances nuclear export of unspliced and incompletely spliced viral mRNAs
   1720..1743    +  promoter       SV40 promoter (fragment): SV40 early promoter
   1744..1815    +  promoter       SV40 promoter (fragment): SV40 enhancer and early promoter
   1839..1974    +  rep_origin     SV40 ori: SV40 origin of replication
   2020..2616    +  CDS            PuroR (fragment): puromycin N-acetyltransferase; pac from Streptomyces; confers resistance to puromycin
   2665..2782    +  misc_feature   cPPT/CTS: central polypurine tract and central termination sequence of HIV-1
   2847..2913    +  CDS            small t antigen (fragment): SV40 (simian virus 40) small t antigen
   2920..4098    +  promoter       EF-1α promoter: strong constitutive promoter for human elongation factor EF-1α
   4088..7561    +  CDS            ZFAT (fragment): ZFAT_HUMAN - Also known as KIAA1485, ZFAT1, ZNF406. Experimental evidence at protein level: Swiss-Prot protein existence level 1. May be involved in transcriptional regulation. Overexpression causes down-regulation of a number of genes involved in the immune response. Some genes are also up-regulated (By similarity). From Homo sapiens (Human).
   7598..7651    +  promoter       U6 promoter (fragment): RNA polymerase III promoter for human U6 snRNA
   7693..8281    +  misc_feature   WPRE: woodchuck hepatitis virus posttranscriptional regulatory element
   8332..8351    +  misc_feature   cPPT/CTS (fragment): central polypurine tract and central termination sequence of HIV-1
   8353..8586    +  LTR            3' LTR (ΔU3): self-inactivating 3' long terminal repeat (LTR) from HIV-1
   8664..8785    +  polyA_signal   SV40 poly(A) signal: SV40 polyadenylation signal
   8825..8960    +  rep_origin     SV40 ori: SV40 origin of replication
   8981..8999    -  promoter       T7 promoter: promoter for bacteriophage T7 RNA polymerase
   9007..9162    +  CDS            lacZα (fragment): LacZα fragment of β-galactosidase; lacZ fragment
   9167..9595    +  rep_origin     f1 ori (sequence partly withheld): f1 bacteriophage origin of replication; arrow indicates direction of (+) strand synthesis
   9648..9752    +  promoter       AmpR promoter: bla
   9753..10613   +  CDS            AmpR: β-lactamase; bla; confers resistance to ampicillin, carbenicillin, and related antibiotics
  10784..11372   +  rep_origin     ori: high-copy-number ColE1/pMB1/pBR322/pUC origin of replication
  11555..11647   +  CDS            lacI (fragment): lac repressor; lacI; The lac repressor binds to the lac operator to inhibit transcription in E. coli. This inhibition can be relieved by adding lactose or isopropyl-β-D-thiogalactopyranoside (IPTG).
  11660..11681   +  protein_bind   CAP binding site: CAP binding activates transcription in the presence of cAMP. E. coli catabolite activator protein
  11696..11726   +  promoter       lac promoter: promoter for the E. coli lac operon
  11730..11752   +  protein_bind   lac operator (fragment): The lac repressor binds to the lac operator to inhibit transcription in E. coli. This inhibition can be relieved by adding lactose or isopropyl-β-D-thiogalactopyranoside (IPTG). lac repressor encoded by lacI
  11795..11813   +  promoter       T3 promoter: promoter for bacteriophage T3 RNA polymerase
>Addgene plasmid #141641 | TFORF0544 | addgene full sequence | sequence record 389702 | Addgene NGS Result
TTAATGTAGTCTTATGCAATACTCTTGTAGTCTTGCAACATGGTAACGATGAGTTAGCAACATGCCTTAC
AAGGAGAGAAAAAGCACCGTGCATGCCGATTGGTGGAAGTAAGGTGGTACGATCGTGCCTTATTAGGAAG
GCAACAGACGGGTCTGACATGGATTGGACGAACCACTGAATTGCCGCATTGCAGAGATATTGTATTTAAG
TGCCTAGCTCGATACATAAACGGGTCTCTCTGGTTAGACCAGATCTGAGCCTGGGAGCTCTCTGGCTAAC
TAGGGAACCCACTGCTTAAGCCTCAATAAAGCTTGCCTTGAGTGCTTCAAGTAGTGTGTGCCCGTCTGTT
GTGTGACTCTGGTAACTAGAGATCCCTCAGACCCTTTTAGTCAGTGTGGAAAATCTCTAGCAGTGGCGCC
CGAACAGGGACTTGAAAGCGAAAGGGAAACCAGAGGAGCTCTCTCGACGCAGGACTCGGCTTGCTGAAGC
GCGCACGGCAAGAGGCGAGGGGCGGCGACTGGTGAGTACGCCAAAAATTTTGACTAGCGGAGGCTAGAAG
GAGAGAGATGGGTGCGAGAGCGTCAGTATTAAGCGGGGGAGAATTAGATCGCGATGGGAAAAAATTCGGT
TAAGGCCAGGGGGAAAGAAAAAATATAAATTAAAACATATAGTATGGGCAAGCAGGGAGCTAGAACGATT
CGCAGTTAATCCTGGCCTGTTAGAAACATCAGAAGGCTGTAGACAAATACTGGGACAGCTACAACCATCC
CTTCAGACAGGATCAGAAGAACTTAGATCATTATATAATACAGTAGCAACCCTCTATTGTGTGCATCAAA
GGATAGAGATAAAAGACACCAAGGAAGCTTTAGACAAGATAGAGGAAGAGCAAAACAAAAGTAAGACCAC
CGCACAGCAAGCGGCCGCTGATCTTCAGACCTGGAGGAGGAGATATGAGGGACAATTGGAGAAGTGAATT
ATATAAATATAAAGTAGTAAAAATTGAACCATTAGGAGTAGCACCCACCAAGGCAAAGAGAAGAGTGGTG
CAGAGAGAAAAAAGAGCAGTGGGAATAGGAGCTTTGTTCCTTGGGTTCTTGGGAGCAGCAGGAAGCACTA
TGGGCGCAGCGTCAATGACGCTGACGGTACAGGCCAGACAATTATTGTCTGGTATAGTGCAGCAGCAGAA
CAATTTGCTGAGGGCTATTGAGGCGCAACAGCATCTGTTGCAACTCACAGTCTGGGGCATCAAGCAGCTC
CAGGCAAGAATCCTGGCTGTGGAAAGATACCTAAAGGATCAACAGCTCCTGGGGATTTGGGGTTGCTCTG
GAAAACTCATTTGCACCACTGCTGTGCCTTGGAATGCTAGTTGGAGTAATAAATCTCTGGAACAGATTTG
GAATCACACGACCTGGATGGAGTGGGACAGAGAAATTAACAATTACACAAGCTTAATACACTCCTTAATT
GAAGAATCGCAAAACCAGCAAGAAAAGAATGAACAAGAATTATTGGAATTAGATAAATGGGCAAGTTTGT
GGAATTGGTTTAACATAACAAATTGGCTGTGGTATATAAAATTATTCATAATGATAGTAGGAGGCTTGGT
AGGTTTAAGAATAGTTTTTGCTGTACTTTCTATAGTGAATAGAGTTAGGCAGGGATATTCACCATTATCG
TTTCAGACCCACCTCCCAACCCCGAGGGGACCCATGCATTGCATCTCAATTAGTCAGCAACCAGGTGTGG
AAAGTCCCCAGGCTCCCCAGCAGGCAGAAGTATGCAAAGCATGCGTCTCAATTAGTCAGCAACCATAGTC
CCGCCCCTAACTCCGCCCATCCCGCCCCTAACTCCGCCCAGTTCCGCCCATTCTCCGCCCCATGGCTGAC
TAATTTTTTTTATTTATGCAGAGGCCGAGGCCGCCTCGGCCTCTGAGCTATTCCAGAAGTAGTGAGGAGG
CTTTTTTGGAGGCCTAGGCTTTTGCAAAAAGCTTTCTAGAGGTACCACCGGAGCTTACCATGACCGAGTA
CAAGCCCACGGTGCGCCTCGCCACCCGCGACGACGTCCCCAGGGCCGTACGCACCCTCGCCGCCGCGTTC
GCCGACTACCCCGCCACGCGCCACACCGTCGATCCGGACCGCCACATCGAGCGGGTCACCGAGCTGCAAG
AACTCTTCCTCACGCGCGTCGGGCTCGACATCGGCAAGGTGTGGGTCGCGGACGACGGCGCCGCCGTGGC
GGTCTGGACCACGCCGGAGAGCGTCGAAGCGGGGGCGGTGTTCGCCGAGATCGGCCCGCGCATGGCCGAG
TTGAGCGGTTCCCGGCTGGCCGCGCAGCAACAGATGGAAGGCCTCCTGGCGCCGCACCGGCCCAAGGAGC
CCGCGTGGTTCCTGGCCACCGTCGGCGTCTCGCCCGACCACCAGGGCAAGGGTCTGGGCAGCGCCGTCGT
GCTCCCCGGAGTGGAGGCGGCCGAGCGCGCCGGGGTGCCCGCCTTCCTGGAGACCTCCGCGCCCCGCAAC
CTCCCCTTCTACGAGCGGCTCGGCTTCACCGTCACCGCCGACGTCGAGGTGCCCGAAGGACCGCGCACCT
GGTGCATGACCCGCAAGCCCGGTGCCAGTTAACGAATTCTAGATCTTGAGACAAATGGCAGTATTCATCC
ACAATTTTAAAAGAAAAGGGGGGATTGGGGGGTACAGTGCAGGGGAAAGAATAGTAGACATAATAGCAAC
AGACATACAAACTAAAGAATTACAAAAACAAATTACAAAAATTCAAAATTTTCGGGTTTATTACAGGGAC
AGCAGAGATCCACTTTGGCGCCGGCTCGAGGCCTGCAGGTGCAAAGATGGATAAAGTTTTAAACAGAGAG
GAATCTTTGCAGCTAATGGACCTTCTAGGTCTTGAAAGGAGTGGGAATTGGCTCCGGTGCCCGTCAGTGG
GCAGAGCGCACATCGCCCACAGTCCCCGAGAAGTTGGGGGGAGGGGTCGGCAATTGAACCGGTGCCTAGA
GAAGGTGGCGCGGGGTAAACTGGGAAAGTGATGTCGTGTACTGGCTCCGCCTTTTTCCCGAGGGTGGGGG
AGAACCGTATATAAGTGCAGTAGTCGCCGTGAACGTTCTTTTTCGCAACGGGTTTGCCGCCAGAACACAG
GTAAGTGCCGTGTGTGGTTCCCGCGGGCCTGGCCTCTTTACGGGTTATGGCCCTTGCGTGCCTTGAATTA
CTTCCACCTGGCTGCAGTACGTGATTCTTGATCCCGAGCTTCGGGTTGGAAGTGGGTGGGAGAGTTCGAG
GCCTTGCGCTTAAGGAGCCCCTTCGCCTCGTGCTTGAGTTGAGGCCTGGCCTGGGCGCTGGGGCCGCCGC
GTGCGAATCTGGTGGCACCTTCGCGCCTGTCTCGCTGCTTTCGATAAGTCTCTAGCCATTTAAAATTTTT
GATGACCTGCTGCGACGCTTTTTTTCTGGCAAGATAGTCTTGTAAATGCGGGCCAAGATCTGCACACTGG
TATTTCGGTTTTTGGGGCCGCGGGCGGCGACGGGGCCCGTGCGTCCCAGCGCACATGTTCGGCGAGGCGG
GGCCTGCGAGCGCGGCCACCGAGAATCGGACGGGGGTAGTCTCAAGCTGGCCGGCCTGCTCTGGTGCCTG
GCCTCGCGCCGCCGTGTATCGCCCCGCCCTGGGCGGCAAGGCTGGCCCGGTCGGCACCAGTTGCGTGAGC
GGAAAGATGGCCGCTTCCCGGCCCTGCTGCAGGGAGCTCAAAATGGAGGACGCGGCGCTCGGGAGAGCGG
GCGGGTGAGTCACCCACACAAAGGAAAAGGGCCTTTCCGTCCTCAGCCGTCGCTTCATGTGACTCCACGG
AGTACCGGGCGCCGTCCAGGCACCTCGATTAGTTCTCGAGCTTTTGGAGTACGTCGTCTTTAGGTTGGGG
GGAGGGGTTTTATGCGATGGAGTTTCCCCACACTGAGTGGGTGGAGACTGAAGTTAGGCCAGCTTGGCAC
TTGATGTAATTCTCCTTGGAATTTGCCCTTTTTGAGTTTGGATCTTGGTTCATTCTCAAGCCTCAGACAG
TGGTTCAAAGTTTTTTTCTTCCATTTCAGGTGTCGTGAGGCTAGCACCGCCACCATGTGTAAATGTTGTA
ACCTCTTCTCACCAAATCAGTCGGAACTCCTCTCCCACGTTTCAGAGAAGCACATGGAAGAAGGGGTTAA
TGTTGATGAGATTATTATTCCCCTTAGGCCTCTGAGTACACCTGAACCCCCCAACTCAAGCAAAACCGGA
GATGAGTTTTTGGTCATGAAGAGGAAGAGAGGCAGGCCTAAGGGGTCCACGAAGAAGTCCAGCACAGAAG
AGGAGCTGGCAGAAAACATCGTGAGTCCGACTGAGGACAGCCCGCTGGCTCCGGAGGAAGGGAACAGCCT
GCCTCCAAGCAGCTTGGAGTGTAGCAAGTGCTGTCGGAAGTTCTCCAACACGCGCCAGCTGCGGAAGCAC
ATCTGCATTATCGTGCTGAATTTGGGTGAGGAGGAAGGAGAAGCAGGTAACGAGTCTGACCTTGAACTAG
AAAAGAAGTGTAAGGAAGATGATCGGGAAAAAGCCTCGAAAAGACCACGGTCACAGAAAACAGAGAAAGT
CCAGAAGATCTCAGGAAAGGAGGCCAGACAGCTTTCTGGGGCGAAGAAACCCATCATAAGTGTGGTTTTA
ACTGCACACGAAGCAATTCCAGGTGCTACCAAGATTGTGCCAGTGGAGGCTGGGCCCCCTGAAACAGGAG
CTACAAATTCTGAGACCACTTCAGCAGACCTGGTGCCTCGGAGAGGCTACCAGGAATACGCCATTCAGCA
GACACCTTATGAGCAACCAATGAAGTCAAGCAGGCTAGGTCCCACTCAGCTCAAAATCTTCACTTGTGAA
TACTGCAACAAGGTCTTCAAGTTCAAGCACTCGCTGCAGGCCCACCTGAGGATCCACACCAATGAAAAGC
CATACAAGTGCCCCCAGTGCAGCTATGCCAGTGCCATCAAGGCCAACCTCAATGTGCACCTGCGCAAGCA
CACTGGAGAGAAGTTCGCCTGCGACTATTGCTCGTTCACCTGCCTGAGCAAGGGCCACCTCAAGGTGCAC
ATCGAGCGAGTGCACAAGAAGATCAAGCAGCACTGCCGCTTCTGCAAGAAGAAGTACTCTGACGTCAAGA
ACCTCATCAAGCACATCCGAGACGCGCATGACCCACAGGACAAGAAGGTCAAAGAGGCCTTGGACGAGCT
CTGCCTGATGACGAGGGAGGGCAAGCGGCAGCTGCTCTATGACTGCCACATCTGTGAGCGCAAGTTCAAG
AACGAGCTGGACCGTGACCGCCATATGCTGGTCCACGGAGACAAGTGGCCTTTTGCCTGTGAGCTCTGTG
GCCATGGGGCCACCAAGTACCAGGCGCTGGAACTGCATGTCAGGAAGCACCCCTTCGTGTACGTCTGTGC
CGTCTGCCGCAAGAAGTTCGTCAGCTCCATCAGGCTGCGCACCCACATCAAAGAGGTGCACGGGGCTGCC
CAGGAGGCCTTGGTCTTCACCAGTTCCATCAACCAGAGCTTCTGCCTCCTGGAACCTGGTGGGGACATCC
AGCAAGAAGCTCTGGGGGACCAGCTACAGCTGGTGGAAGAGGAGTTTGCCCTCCAGGGCGTGAATGCACT
CAAGGAAGAGGCCTGTCCTGGGGACACTCAGCTGGAGGAGGGCCGGAAGGAGCCGGAGGCCCCTGGGGAA
ATGCCTGCCCCAGCTGTGCACCTGGCCTCCCCGCAGGCCGAAAGCACAGCCCTGCCACCCTGTGAGCTGG
AAACCACCGTGGTCTCCTCCTCAGACCTGCATTCTCAAGAGGTGGTTTCAGATGATTTTTTGTTGAAAAA
TGATACCTCCTCCGCAGAGGCTCATGCTGCTCCTGAGAAGCCCCCAGACATGCAGCACAGAAGCTCAGTC
CAGACGCAAGGTGAAGTGATCACACTACTGCTGTCCAAGGCCCAGAGTGCTGGGTCAGATCAGGAAAGCC
ATGGCGCCCAGAGCCCCCTAGGGGAAGGGCAGAACATGGCTGTGCTTTCAGCTGGTGACCCAGATCCCAG
CAGGTGTCTCAGGTCAAACCCAGCTGAGGCCTCAGACCTCCTCCCTCCAGTAGCTGGTGGTGGGGACACC
ATCACACATCAGCCTGACTCTTGCAAAGCTGCCCCTGAGCACCGGTCAGGCATCACCGCTTTCATGAAGG
TCCTGAACAGTTTACAGAAGAAGCAAATGAACACCAGCTTGTGTGAGCGGATCCGGAAGGTTTATGGAGA
CCTGGAGTGTGAATACTGTGGCAAACTTTTTTGGTACCAAGTGCATTTTGATATGCATGTCCGCACCCAC
ACCCGGGAACATCTGTATTATTGCTCTCAGTGTCATTATTCTTCCATCACCAAAAACTGCCTTAAACGCC
ACGTAATTCAGAAACACAGTAACATCTTGCTGAAGTGTCCCACCGATGGCTGTGACTACTCAACTCCAGA
TAAATATAAGCTACAGGCACATCTTAAAGTTCACACAGCACTGGACAAAAGGAGTTATTCTTGTCCTGTT
TGTGAAAAGTCTTTTTCAGAGGATCGATTGATAAAGTCACATATCAAGACCAACCATCCTGAGGTCTCCA
TGAGCACCATTTCTGAGGTTCTCGGGAGGAGGGTTCAGCTGAAAGGGCTAATTGGAAAGAGAGCCATGAA
ATGCCCATATTGTGACTTTTATTTCATGAAGAATGGCTCAGACCTTCAGCGTCATATTTGGGCTCATGAA
GGTGTGAAGCCCTTCAAGTGTTCTTTGTGTGAGTATGCAACTCGTAGCAAGAGTAACCTCAAGGCTCATA
TGAATCGTCACAGCACTGAGAAAACCCACCTATGTGACATGTGTGGCAAGAAATTCAAATCAAAAGGGAC
ACTGAAAAGTCACAAACTCCTTCACACTGCAGATGGGAAGCAGTTTAAGTGCACGGTGTGTGACTACACA
GCGGCCCAGAAGCCACAGCTGCTGCGGCACATGGAACAGCATGTCTCCTTCAAGCCTTTCCGCTGTGCCC
ATTGCCATTACTCCTGCAACATATCTGGCTCTCTGAAGCGGCACTACAACAGGAAGCACCCTAATGAGGA
GTATGCCAACGTGGGCACCGGGGAGCTGGCAGCGGAGGTGCTCATCCAGCAAGGTGGTTTGAAGTGTCCT
GTTTGCAGCTTTGTATATGGCACCAAATGGGAGTTCAATAGGCACTTGAAGAACAAACATGGCTTGAAGG
TGGTGGAAATTGATGGAGACCCCAAGTGGGAGACAGCAACAGAAGCTCCTGAGGAGCCCTCCACCCAGTA
TCTCCACATCACAGAGGCCGAAGAAGACGTTCAAGGGACACAGGCAGCGGTGGCCGCGCTCCAGGACCTG
AGATACACCTCTGAGAGTGGCGACCGACTGGACCCCACGGCCGTGAACATCCTGCAGCAGCTCCAACCAC
ACGGTCATGATCCAGGAGACGGTCCAGCAAGCGTCCGTGGAGCTTGCCGAGCAGCACCACCTGGTGGTGT
CCTCCGACGACGTGGAGGGCATTAGTAATGAACTAGTCCGTAACTTGAAAGTATTTCGATTTCTTGGCTT
TATATATCTTGTGGAAAGGACGACGCCTTGTACACGAACAGCATAATACGCGTTAAGTCGACAATCAACC
TCTGGATTACAAAATTTGTGAAAGATTGACTGGTATTCTTAACTATGTTGCTCCTTTTACGCTATGTGGA
TACGCTGCTTTAATGCCTTTGTATCATGCTATTGCTTCCCGTATGGCTTTCATTTTCTCCTCCTTGTATA
AATCCTGGTTGCTGTCTCTTTATGAGGAGTTGTGGCCCGTTGTCAGGCAACGTGGCGTGGTGTGCACTGT
GTTTGCTGACGCAACCCCCACTGGTTGGGGCATTGCCACCACCTGTCAGCTCCTTTCCGGGACTTTCGCT
TTCCCCCTCCCTATTGCCACGGCGGAACTCATCGCCGCCTGCCTTGCCCGCTGCTGGACAGGGGCTCGGC
TGTTGGGCACTGACAATTCCGTGGTGTTGTCGGGGAAATCATCGTCCTTTCCTTGGCTGCTCGCCTGTGT
TGCCACCTGGATTCTGCGCGGGACGTCCTTCTGCTACGTCCCTTCGGCCCTCAATCCAGCGGACCTTCCT
TCCCGCGGCCTGCTGCCGGCTCTGCGGCCTCTTCCGCGTCTTCGCCTTCGCCCTCAGACGAGTCGGATCT
CCCTTTGGGCCGCCTCCCCGCGTCGACTTTAAGACCAATGACTTACAAGGCAGCTGTAGATCTTAGCCAC
TTTTTAAAAGAAAAGGGGGGACTGGAAGGGCTAATTCACTCCCAACGAAGACAAGATCTGCTTTTTGCTT
GTACTGGGTCTCTCTGGTTAGACCAGATCTGAGCCTGGGAGCTCTCTGGCTAACTAGGGAACCCACTGCT
TAAGCCTCAATAAAGCTTGCCTTGAGTGCTTCAAGTAGTGTGTGCCCGTCTGTTGTGTGACTCTGGTAAC
TAGAGATCCCTCAGACCCTTTTAGTCAGTGTGGAAAATCTCTAGCAGTACGTATAGTAGTTCATGTCATC
TTATTATTCAGTATTTATAACTTGCAAAGAAATGAATATCAGAGAGTGAGAGGAACTTGTTTATTGCAGC
TTATAATGGTTACAAATAAAGCAATAGCATCACAAATTTCACAAATAAAGCATTTTTTTCACTGCATTCT
AGTTGTGGTTTGTCCAAACTCATCAATGTATCTTATCATGTCTGGCTCTAGCTATCCCGCCCCTAACTCC
GCCCATCCCGCCCCTAACTCCGCCCAGTTCCGCCCATTCTCCGCCCCATGGCTGACTAATTTTTTTTATT
TATGCAGAGGCCGAGGCCGCCTCGGCCTCTGAGCTATTCCAGAAGTAGTGAGGAGGCTTTTTTGGAGGCC
TAGGGACGTACCCAATTCGCCCTATAGTGAGTCGTATTACGCGCGCTCACTGGCCGTCGTTTTACAACGT
CGTGACTGGGAAAACCCTGGCGTTACCCAACTTAATCGCCTTGCAGCACATCCCCCTTTCGCCAGCTGGC
GTAATAGCGAAGAGGCCCGCACCGATCGCCCTTCCCAACAGTTGCGCAGCCTGAATGGCGAATGGG
[124 nt withheld, positions 9167-9290]
C
[91 nt withheld, positions 9292-9382]
A
[49 nt withheld, positions 9384-9432]
CCTTTGACGTTGGAGTCCACGTTCTTT
[37 nt withheld, positions 9460-9496]
ACCCTATCTCGGTCTATTCTTTTGATTTATAAGGGATTTTGCCGATTTCGGCCTATTGGTTAAAAAATGA
GCTGATTTAACAAAAATTTAACGCGAATTTTAACAAAATATTAACGCTTACAATTTAGGTGGCACTTTTC
GGGGAAATGTGCGCGGAACCCCTATTTGTTTATTTTTCTAAATACATTCAAATATGTATCCGCTCATGAG
ACAATAACCCTGATAAATGCTTCAATAATATTGAAAAAGGAAGAGTATGAGTATTCAACATTTCCGTGTC
GCCCTTATTCCCTTTTTTGCGGCATTTTGCCTTCCTGTTTTTGCTCACCCAGAAACGCTGGTGAAAGTAA
AAGATGCTGAAGATCAGTTGGGTGCACGAGTGGGTTACATCGAACTGGATCTCAACAGCGGTAAGATCCT
TGAGAGTTTTCGCCCCGAAGAACGTTTTCCAATGATGAGCACTTTTAAAGTTCTGCTATGTGGCGCGGTA
TTATCCCGTATTGACGCCGGGCAAGAGCAACTCGGTCGCCGCATACACTATTCTCAGAATGACTTGGTTG
AGTACTCACCAGTCACAGAAAAGCATCTTACGGATGGCATGACAGTAAGAGAATTATGCAGTGCTGCCAT
AACCATGAGTGATAACACTGCGGCCAACTTACTTCTGACAACGATCGGAGGACCGAAGGAGCTAACCGCT
TTTTTGCACAACATGGGGGATCATGTAACTCGCCTTGATCGTTGGGAACCGGAGCTGAATGAAGCCATAC
CAAACGACGAGCGTGACACCACGATGCCTGTAGCAATGGCAACAACGTTGCGCAAACTATTAACTGGCGA
ACTACTTACTCTAGCTTCCCGGCAACAATTAATAGACTGGATGGAGGCGGATAAAGTTGCAGGACCACTT
CTGCGCTCGGCCCTTCCGGCTGGCTGGTTTATTGCTGATAAATCTGGAGCCGGTGAGCGTGGGTCTCGCG
GTATCATTGCAGCACTGGGGCCAGATGGTAAGCCCTCCCGTATCGTAGTTATCTACACGACGGGGAGTCA
GGCAACTATGGATGAACGAAATAGACAGATCGCTGAGATAGGTGCCTCACTGATTAAGCATTGGTAACTG
TCAGACCAAGTTTACTCATATATACTTTAGATTGATTTAAAACTTCATTTTTAATTTAAAAGGATCTAGG
TGAAGATCCTTTTTGATAATCTCATGACCAAAATCCCTTAACGTGAGTTTTCGTTCCACTGAGCGTCAGA
CCCCGTAGAAAAGATCAAAGGATCTTCTTGAGATCCTTTTTTTCTGCGCGTAATCTGCTGCTTGCAAACA
AAAAAACCACCGCTACCAGCGGTGGTTTGTTTGCCGGATCAAGAGCTACCAACTCTTTTTCCGAAGGTAA
CTGGCTTCAGCAGAGCGCAGATACCAAATACTGTTCTTCTAGTGTAGCCGTAGTTAGGCCACCACTTCAA
GAACTCTGTAGCACCGCCTACATACCTCGCTCTGCTAATCCTGTTACCAGTGGCTGCTGCCAGTGGCGAT
AAGTCGTGTCTTACCGGGTTGGACTCAAGACGATAGTTACCGGATAAGGCGCAGCGGTCGGGCTGAACGG
GGGGTTCGTGCACACAGCCCAGCTTGGAGCGAACGACCTACACCGAACTGAGATACCTACAGCGTGAGCT
ATGAGAAAGCGCCACGCTTCCCGAAGGGAGAAAGGCGGACAGGTATCCGGTAAGCGGCAGGGTCGGAACA
GGAGAGCGCACGAGGGAGCTTCCAGGGGGAAACGCCTGGTATCTTTATAGTCCTGTCGGGTTTCGCCACC
TCTGACTTGAGCGTCGATTTTTGTGATGCTCGTCAGGGGGGCGGAGCCTATGGAAAAACGCCAGCAACGC
GGCCTTTTTACGGTTCCTGGCCTTTTGCTGGCCTTTTGCTCACATGTTCTTTCCTGCGTTATCCCCTGAT
TCTGTGGATAACCGTATTACCGCCTTTGAGTGAGCTGATACCGCTCGCCGCAGCCGAACGACCGAGCGCA
GCGAGTCAGTGAGCGAGGAAGCGGAAGAGCGCCCAATACGCAAACCGCCTCTCCCCGCGCGTTGGCCGAT
TCATTAATGCAGCTGGCACGACAGGTTTCCCGACTGGAAAGCGGGCAGTGAGCGCAACGCAATTAATGTG
AGTTAGCTCACTCATTAGGCACCCCAGGCTTTACACTTTATGCTTCCGGCTCGTATGTTGTGTGGAATTG
TGAGCGGATAACAATTTCACACAGGAAACAGCTATGACCATGATTACGCCAAGCGCGCAATTAACCCTCA
CTAAAGGGAACAAAAGCTGGAGCTGCAAGC
