>Addgene plasmid #141641 | TFORF0544 | depositor partial sequence | sequence record 277060 | Insert
ACCGCCACCATGTGTAAATGTTGTAACCTCTTCTCACCAAATCAGTCGGAACTCCTCTCCCACGTTTCAG
AGAAGCACATGGAAGAAGGGGTTAATGTTGATGAGATTATTATTCCCCTTAGGCCTCTGAGTACACCTGA
ACCCCCCAACTCAAGCAAAACCGGAGATGAGTTTTTGGTCATGAAGAGGAAGAGAGGCAGGCCTAAGGGG
TCCACGAAGAAGTCCAGCACAGAAGAGGAGCTGGCAGAAAACATCGTGAGTCCGACTGAGGACAGCCCGC
TGGCTCCGGAGGAAGGGAACAGCCTGCCTCCAAGCAGCTTGGAGTGTAGCAAGTGCTGTCGGAAGTTCTC
CAACACGCGCCAGCTGCGGAAGCACATCTGCATTATCGTGCTGAATTTGGGTGAGGAGGAAGGAGAAGCA
GGTAACGAGTCTGACCTTGAACTAGAAAAGAAGTGTAAGGAAGATGATCGGGAAAAAGCCTCGAAAAGAC
CACGGTCACAGAAAACAGAGAAAGTCCAGAAGATCTCAGGAAAGGAGGCCAGACAGCTTTCTGGGGCGAA
GAAACCCATCATAAGTGTGGTTTTAACTGCACACGAAGCAATTCCAGGTGCTACCAAGATTGTGCCAGTG
GAGGCTGGGCCCCCTGAAACAGGAGCTACAAATTCTGAGACCACTTCAGCAGACCTGGTGCCTCGGAGAG
GCTACCAGGAATACGCCATTCAGCAGACACCTTATGAGCAACCAATGAAGTCAAGCAGGCTAGGTCCCAC
TCAGCTCAAAATCTTCACTTGTGAATACTGCAACAAGGTCTTCAAGTTCAAGCACTCGCTGCAGGCCCAC
CTGAGGATCCACACCAATGAAAAGCCATACAAGTGCCCCCAGTGCAGCTATGCCAGTGCCATCAAGGCCA
ACCTCAATGTGCACCTGCGCAAGCACACTGGAGAGAAGTTCGCCTGCGACTATTGCTCGTTCACCTGCCT
GAGCAAGGGCCACCTCAAGGTGCACATCGAGCGAGTGCACAAGAAGATCAAGCAGCACTGCCGCTTCTGC
AAGAAGAAGTACTCTGACGTCAAGAACCTCATCAAGCACATCCGAGACGCGCATGACCCACAGGACAAGA
AGGTCAAAGAGGCCTTGGACGAGCTCTGCCTGATGACGAGGGAGGGCAAGCGGCAGCTGCTCTATGACTG
CCACATCTGTGAGCGCAAGTTCAAGAACGAGCTGGACCGTGACCGCCATATGCTGGTCCACGGAGACAAG
TGGCCTTTTGCCTGTGAGCTCTGTGGCCATGGGGCCACCAAGTACCAGGCGCTGGAACTGCATGTCAGGA
AGCACCCCTTCGTGTACGTCTGTGCCGTCTGCCGCAAGAAGTTCGTCAGCTCCATCAGGCTGCGCACCCA
CATCAAAGAGGTGCACGGGGCTGCCCAGGAGGCCTTGGTCTTCACCAGTTCCATCAACCAGAGCTTCTGC
CTCCTGGAACCTGGTGGGGACATCCAGCAAGAAGCTCTGGGGGACCAGCTACAGCTGGTGGAAGAGGAGT
TTGCCCTCCAGGGCGTGAATGCACTCAAGGAAGAGGCCTGTCCTGGGGACACTCAGCTGGAGGAGGGCCG
GAAGGAGCCGGAGGCCCCTGGGGAAATGCCTGCCCCAGCTGTGCACCTGGCCTCCCCGCAGGCCGAAAGC
ACAGCCCTGCCACCCTGTGAGCTGGAAACCACCGTGGTCTCCTCCTCAGACCTGCATTCTCAAGAGGTGG
TTTCAGATGATTTTTTGTTGAAAAATGATACCTCCTCCGCAGAGGCTCATGCTGCTCCTGAGAAGCCCCC
AGACATGCAGCACAGAAGCTCAGTCCAGACGCAAGGTGAAGTGATCACACTACTGCTGTCCAAGGCCCAG
AGTGCTGGGTCAGATCAGGAAAGCCATGGCGCCCAGAGCCCCCTAGGGGAAGGGCAGAACATGGCTGTGC
TTTCAGCTGGTGACCCAGATCCCAGCAGGTGTCTCAGGTCAAACCCAGCTGAGGCCTCAGACCTCCTCCC
TCCAGTAGCTGGTGGTGGGGACACCATCACACATCAGCCTGACTCTTGCAAAGCTGCCCCTGAGCACCGG
TCAGGCATCACCGCTTTCATGAAGGTCCTGAACAGTTTACAGAAGAAGCAAATGAACACCAGCTTGTGTG
AGCGGATCCGGAAGGTTTATGGAGACCTGGAGTGTGAATACTGTGGCAAACTTTTTTGGTACCAAGTGCA
TTTTGATATGCATGTCCGCACCCACACCCGGGAACATCTGTATTATTGCTCTCAGTGTCATTATTCTTCC
ATCACCAAAAACTGCCTTAAACGCCACGTAATTCAGAAACACAGTAACATCTTGCTGAAGTGTCCCACCG
ATGGCTGTGACTACTCAACTCCAGATAAATATAAGCTACAGGCACATCTTAAAGTTCACACAGCACTGGA
CAAAAGGAGTTATTCTTGTCCTGTTTGTGAAAAGTCTTTTTCAGAGGATCGATTGATAAAGTCACATATC
AAGACCAACCATCCTGAGGTCTCCATGAGCACCATTTCTGAGGTTCTCGGGAGGAGGGTTCAGCTGAAAG
GGCTAATTGGAAAGAGAGCCATGAAATGCCCATATTGTGACTTTTATTTCATGAAGAATGGCTCAGACCT
TCAGCGTCATATTTGGGCTCATGAAGGTGTGAAGCCCTTCAAGTGTTCTTTGTGTGAGTATGCAACTCGT
AGCAAGAGTAACCTCAAGGCTCATATGAATCGTCACAGCACTGAGAAAACCCACCTATGTGACATGTGTG
GCAAGAAATTCAAATCAAAAGGGACACTGAAAAGTCACAAACTCCTTCACACTGCAGATGGGAAGCAGTT
TAAGTGCACGGTGTGTGACTACACAGCGGCCCAGAAGCCACAGCTGCTGCGGCACATGGAACAGCATGTC
TCCTTCAAGCCTTTCCGCTGTGCCCATTGCCATTACTCCTGCAACATATCTGGCTCTCTGAAGCGGCACT
ACAACAGGAAGCACCCTAATGAGGAGTATGCCAACGTGGGCACCGGGGAGCTGGCAGCGGAGGTGCTCAT
CCAGCAAGGTGGTTTGAAGTGTCCTGTTTGCAGCTTTGTATATGGCACCAAATGGGAGTTCAATAGGCAC
TTGAAGAACAAACATGGCTTGAAGGTGGTGGAAATTGATGGAGACCCCAAGTGGGAGACAGCAACAGAAG
CTCCTGAGGAGCCCTCCACCCAGTATCTCCACATCACAGAGGCCGAAGAAGACGTTCAAGGGACACAGGC
AGCGGTGGCCGCGCTCCAGGACCTGAGATACACCTCTGAGAGTGGCGACCGACTGGACCCCACGGCCGTG
AACATCCTGCAGCAGCTCCAACCACACGGTCATGATCCAGGAGACGGTCCAGCAAGCGTCCGTGGAGCTT
GCCGAGCAGCACCACCTGGTGGTGTCCTCCGACGACGTGGAGGGCATTAGTAATGAACTAGTCCGTAACT
TGAAAGTATTTCGATTTCTTGGCTTTATATATCTTGTGGAAAGGACGACGCCTTGTACACGAACAGCATA
AT
