>Addgene plasmid #141641 | TFORF0544 | depositor partial sequence | sequence record 277061 | Barcode
CGCCTTGTACACGAACAGCATAAT
